Addgene plasmid #148382: pAc5.1B-EGFP-DmYTHDFa_357-545_AC
Purpose: Insect Expression of DmYTHDFa_357-545
Depositing lab: Elisa Izaurralde. Depositing organization: Max Planck Institute for Developmental Biology.
Backbone
  Vector backbone: Unknown
  Vector type: Insect Expression
Growth in bacteria
  Bacterial resistance: Ampicillin, 100 μg/mL
  Growth temperature: 37°C
  Growth strain: DH5alpha
  Copy number: Low Copy
Gene/Insert
  Gene/Insert name: DmYTHDFa_357-545 (alt name: CG6422)
  Species: D. melanogaster (fly)
  Entrez Gene: CG6422 (a.k.a. Dmel_CG6422, Dmel\CG6422)
  Cloning method: Unknown
Terms and licenses: Academic/Nonprofit Terms; Industry Terms: Not Available to Industry
Depositor comments: sequence given by variant A NCBI:NM_143065.3 Plasmids from this collection were made available to the research community and donated after the lab closed. Please note that the sequence provided by the depositing laboratory may be theoretical/predicted or based on Sanger sequencing results. There may be discrepancies between sequencing results obtained by Addgene and the depositor sequence. If an Addgene verified sequence is not available, please contact before placing your order to request that our lab fully sequence the plasmid.
How to cite: pAc5.1B-EGFP-DmYTHDFa_357-545_AC was a gift from Elisa Izaurralde (Addgene plasmid # 148382 ; http://n2t.net/addgene:148382 ; RRID:Addgene_148382)
