[The description below was written by a language model from this plasmid's Addgene catalogue record and pLannotate feature annotations shown in this document.]
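Description:
pAc5.1B-EGFP-DmYTHDFa_357-545_AC is a 6,642 nt insect expression plasmid for producing an EGFP-tagged fragment of the Drosophila melanogaster YTH-domain protein Ythdf (CG6422). The catalogue lists the backbone as unknown, although the name and the annotated parts point to a pAc5.1-type vector. It is propagated in E. coli through a ColE1/pUC-type origin and selected with ampicillin via the β-lactamase gene and its bla promoter. The catalogue describes it as low copy, whereas the origin is annotated as a high-copy type. Short fragments of a tetracycline resistance gene and of SV40 large T antigen are also annotated; these appear to be non-functional backbone remnants. No marker for selection in insect cells is annotated.

The expression cassette is driven by the Drosophila actin 5C (Ac5) promoter, a strong constitutive promoter commonly used in fly cell lines. It is followed by the EGFP coding sequence and then, a short distance downstream, by the Ythdf fragment, which the name and purpose field define as residues 357–545, with the sequence based on transcript variant A. This arrangement gives an N-terminal EGFP fusion. A V5 epitope tag sequence lies downstream of the insert, but the record does not say whether it is in frame or preceded by a stop codon, so it may not be part of the expressed protein. An SV40 polyadenylation signal follows the cassette.

Ythdf is annotated as a reader that binds N6-methyladenosine-containing RNAs and influences mRNA translation. The record gives no purpose beyond insect expression of this truncation, and the meaning of the "_AC" suffix is not explained. The depositor sequence may be theoretical or only partly verified by sequencing.
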