Features (pLannotate 1.2.2; 10 found; start..end, strand, type, name):
     56..2568    +  promoter       Ac5 promoter: Drosophila melanogaster actin 5C promoter
   2588..3304    +  CDS            EGFP: EGFP is a basic (constitutively fluorescent) green fluorescent protein published in 1996, derived from Aequorea victoria. It is reported to be a rapidly-maturing weak dimer with moderate acid sensitivity.
   3323..3895    +  CDS            Ythdf (fragment): YTHDF_DROME - Experimental evidence at protein level: Swiss-Prot protein existence level 1. Specifically recognizes and binds N6-methyladenosine (m6A)- containing RNAs (PubMed:28675155, PubMed:33428246). M6A is a modification present at internal sites of mRNAs and some non-coding RNAs and plays a role in the efficiency of mRNA processing and stability (PubMed:28675155, PubMed:33428246). Together with Fmr1, regulates axonal growth in the mushroom bodies and neuromuscular junctions by repressing the translation of several mRNAs, such as those of chic and futsch (PubMed:33428246). From Drosophila
   3927..3968    +  CDS            V5 tag: epitope tag from simian virus 5
   4068..4202    -  polyA_signal   SV40 poly(A) signal: SV40 polyadenylation signal
   4225..4309    -  CDS            large T antigen (fragment): large T antigen from SV40 (simian virus 40)
   4310..4780    +  CDS            TcR (fragment): tetracycline efflux protein; tet; confers resistance to tetracycline
   4824..5412    -  rep_origin     ori: high-copy-number ColE1/pMB1/pBR322/pUC origin of replication
   5583..6443    -  CDS            AmpR: β-lactamase; bla; confers resistance to ampicillin, carbenicillin, and related antibiotics
   6444..6548    -  promoter       AmpR promoter: bla
>Addgene plasmid #148382 | pAc5.1B-EGFP-DmYTHDFa_357-545_AC | depositor full sequence | sequence record 290830 | Full Sequence
CTTCAAGGAATTAATTCTATATTCTAAAAACACAAATGATACTTCTAAAAAAAATCATGAATGGCATCAA
CTCTGAATCAAATCTTTGCAGATGCACCTACTTCTCATTTCCACTGTCACATCATTTTTCCAGATCTCGC
TGCCTGTTATGTGGCCCACAAACCAAGACACGTTTTATGGCCATTAAAGCTGGCTGATCGTCGCCAAACA
CCAAATACATATCAATATGTACATTCGAGAAAGAAGCGATCAAAGAAGCGTCTTCGGGCGAGTAGGAGAA
TGCGGAGGAGAAGGAGAACGAGCTGATCTAGTATCTCTCCACAATCCAATGCCAACTGACCAACTGGCCA
TATTCGGAGCAATTTGAAGCCAATTTCCATCGCCTGGCGATCGCTCCATTCTTGGCTATATGTTTTTCAC
CGTTCCCGGGGCCATTTTCAAAGACTCGTCGGTAAGATAAGATTGTGTCACTCGCTGTCTCTCTTCATTT
GTCGAAGAATGCTGAGGAATTTCGCGATGACGTCGGCGAGTATTTTGAAGAATGAGAATAATTTGTATTT
ATACGAAAATCAGTTAGTGGAATTTTCTACAAAAACATGTTATCTATAGATAATTTTGTTGCAAAATATG
TTGACTATGACAAAGATTGTATGTATATACCTTTAATGTATTCTCATTTTCTTATGTATTTATAATGGCA
ATGATGATACTGATGATATTTTAAGATGATGCCAGACCACAGGCTGATTTCTGCGTCTTTTGCCGAACGC
AGTGCATGTGCGGTTGTTGTTTTTTGGAATAGTTTCAATTTTCGGACTGTCCGCTTTGATTTCAGTTTCT
TGGCTTATTCAAAAAGCAAAGTAAAGCCAAAAAAGCGAGATGGCAATACCAAATGCGGCAAAACGGTAGT
GGAAGGAAAGGGGTGCGGGGCAGCGGAAGGAAGGGTGGGGCGGGGCGTGGCGGGGTCTGTGGCTGGGCGC
GACGTCACCGACGTTGGAGCCACTCCTTTGACCATGTGTGCGTGTGTGTATTATTCGTGTCTCGCCACTC
GCCGGTTGTTTTTTTCTTTTTATCTCGCTCTCTCTAGCGCCATCTCGTACGCATGCTCAACGCACCGCAT
GTTGCCGTGTCCTTTATGCGTCATTTTGGCTCGAAATAGGCAATTATTTAAACAAAGATTAGTCAACGAA
AACGCTAAAATAAATAAGTCTACAATATGGTTACTTATTGCCATGTGTGTGCAGCCAACGATAGCAACAA
AAGCAACAACACAGTGGCTTTCCCTCTTTCACTTTTTGTTTGCAAGCGCGTGCGAGCAAGACGGCACGAC
CGGCAAACGCAATTACGCTGACAAAGAGCAGACGAAGTTTTGGCCGAAAAACATCAAGGCGCCTGATACG
AATGCATTTGCAATAACAATTGCGATATTTAATATTGTTTATGAAGCTGTTTGACTTCAAAACACACAAA
AAAAAAAATAAAACAAATTATTTGAAAGAGAATTAGGAATCGGACAGCTTATCGTTACGGGCTAACAGCA
CACCGAGACGAAATAGCTTACCTGACGTCACAGCCTCTGGAAGAACTGCCGCCAAGCAGAGAGAGAGAGA
AAAAGAGGGAGAGCAGCTTAGACCGCATGTGCTTGTGTGTGAGGCGTCTCTCTCTTCGTCTCCTGTTTGC
GCAAACGCATAGACTGCACTGAGAAAATCGATTACCTATTTTTTATGAATGAATATTTGCACTATTACTA
TTCAAAACTATTAAGATAGCAATCACATTCAATAGCCAAATACTATACCACCTGAGCGATGCAACGAAAT
GATCAATTTGAGCAAAAATGCTGCATATTTAGGACGGCATCATTATAGAAATGCTTCTTGCTGTGTACTT
TTCTCTCGTCTGGCAGCTGTTTCGCCGTTATTGTTAAAACCGGCTTAAGTTAGGTGTGTTTTCTACGACT
AGTGATGCCCCTACTAGAAGATGTGTGTTGCACAAATGTCCCTGAATAACCAATTTGAAGTGCAGATAGC
AGTAAACGTAAGCTAATATGAATATTATTTAACTGTAATGTTTTAATATCGCTGGACATTACTAATAAAC
CCACTATAAACACATGTACATATGTATGTTTTGGCATACAATGAGTAGTTGGGGAAAAAATGTGTAAAAG
CACCGTGACCATCACAGCATAAAGATAACCAGCTGAAGTATCGAATATGAGTAACCCCCAAATTGAATCA
CATGCCGCAACTGATAGGACCCATGGAAGTACACTCTTCATGGCGATATACAAGACACACACAAGCACGA
ACACCCAGTTGCGGAGGAAATTCTCCGTAAATGAAAACCCAATCGGCGAACAATTCATACCCATATATGG
TAAAAGTTTTGAACGCGACTTGAGAGCGGAGAGCATTGCGGCTGATAAGGTTTTAGCGCTAAGCGGGCTT
TATAAAACGGGCTGCGGGACCAGTTTTCATATCACTACCGTTTGAGTTCTTGTGCTGTGTGGATACTCCT
CCCGACACAAAGCCGCTCCATCAGCCAGCAGTCGTCTAATCCAGAGACCCCGGATCGGGGTACCAACATG
GTGAGCAAGGGCGAGGAGCTGTTCACCGGGGTGGTGCCCATCCTGGTCGAGCTGGACGGCGACGTAAACG
GCCACAAGTTCAGCGTGTCCGGCGAGGGCGAGGGCGATGCCACCTACGGCAAGCTGACCCTGAAGTTCAT
CTGCACCACCGGCAAGCTGCCCGTGCCCTGGCCCACCCTCGTGACCACCCTGACCTACGGCGTGCAGTGC
TTCAGCCGCTACCCCGACCACATGAAGCAGCACGACTTCTTCAAGTCCGCCATGCCCGAAGGCTACGTCC
AGGAGCGCACCATCTTCTTCAAGGACGACGGCAACTACAAGACCCGCGCCGAGGTGAAGTTCGAGGGCGA
CACCCTGGTGAACCGCATCGAGCTGAAGGGCATCGACTTCAAGGAGGACGGCAACATCCTGGGGCACAAG
CTGGAGTACAACTACAACAGCCACAACGTCTATATCATGGCCGACAAGCAGAAGAACGGCATCAAGGTGA
ACTTCAAGATCCGCCACAACATCGAGGACGGCAGCGTGCAGCTCGCCGACCACTACCAGCAGAACACCCC
CATCGGCGACGGCCCCGTGCTGCTGCCCGACAACCACTACCTGAGCACCCAGTCCGCCCTGAGCAAAGAC
CCCAACGAGAAGCGCGATCACATGGTCCTGCTGGAGTTCGTGACCGCCGCCGGGATCACTCTCGGCATGG
ACGAGCTGTACAAGCCAAGCTTGAATTCTGCAGATATCCAACTCGTGTTGGACGAATTAAAAGACAAAAA
CAATTACAACCCAAAAGTGTTGGACTTGAAAAAAGCCGGATCGGCCAGATTCTTTGTCATCAAATCGTAC
TCCGAAGATGACATCCATCGCAGTATAAAGTATGAGATTTGGTGCTCAACCGATCACGGCAATAAGAGAT
TGGACGATGCCTTCAAGGAGCGACACGAAGAGGGCGGCAACATAATGCTGTTCTTCTCGGTGAATGGATC
TGGCCATTTCTGCGGCATGGCACAAATGATGACGCCGGTCGACTACAACTCAACGTCGAGCGTCTGGTCG
CAGGACAAGTGGAGGGGCAAGTTCAAGGTGAAATGGATATATGTCAAAGATGTGCCTAACGGAACGCTGC
GTCACATTCGACTGGAGAACAATGAGAATAAGTCGGTGACGAACTCAAGGGACACCCAGGAAGTGCCCAA
CGACAAAGGCATCGAGGTGCTGCAGATTTTGCACTCGTACAACCATTCAACGTCCATATTCGATGACTTC
TTCCACTATGAAAAGAAGCAGGAGGAAGAGGTGTCCTCGAAGCGTTAACTCGAGTCTAGAGGGCCCGCGG
TTCGAAGGTAAGCCTATCCCTAACCCTCTCCTCGGTCTCGATTCTACGCGTACCGGTCATCATCACCATC
ACCATTGAGTTTAAACCCGCTGATCAGCCTCGACTGTGCCTTCTAAGGCCTGAGCTCGCTGATCAGCCTC
GATCGAGGATCCAGACATGATAAGATACATTGATGAGTTTGGACAAACCACAACTAGAATGCAGTGAAAA
AAATGCTTTATTTGTGAAATTTGTGATGCTATTGCTTTATTTGTAACCATTATAAGCTGCAATAAACAAG
TTAACAACAACAATTGCATTCATTTTATGTTTCAGGTTCAGGGGGAGGTGTGGGAGGTTTTTTAAAGCAA
GTAAAACCTCTACAAATGTGGTATGGCTGATTATGATCAGTCGACCGATGCCCTTGAGAGCCTTCAACCC
AGTCAGCTCCTTCCGGTGGGCGCGGGGCATGACTATCGTCGCCGCACTTATGACTGTCTTCTTTATCATG
CAACTCGTAGGACAGGTGCCGGCAGCGCTCTGGGTCATTTTCGGCGAGGACCGCTTTCGCTGGAGCGCGA
CGATGATCGGCCTGTCGCTTGCGGTATTCGGAATCTTGCACGCCCTCGCTCAAGCCTTCGTCACTGGTCC
CGCCACCAAACGTTTCGGCGAGAAGCAGGCCATTATCGCCGGCATGGCGGCCGACGCGCTGGGCTACGTC
TTGCTGGCGTTCGCGACGCGAGGCTGGATGGCCTTCCCCATTATGATTCTTCTCGCTTCCGGCGGCATCG
GGATGCCCGCGTTGCAGGCCATGCTGTCCAGGCAGGTAGATGACGACCATCAGGGACAGCTTCAAGGATC
GCTCGCGGCTCTTACCAGCCAGCAAAAGGCCAGGAACCGTAAAAAGGCCGCGTTGCTGGCGTTTTTCCAT
AGGCTCCGCCCCCCTGACGAGCATCACAAAAATCGACGCTCAAGTCAGAGGTGGCGAAACCCGACAGGAC
TATAAAGATACCAGGCGTTTCCCCCTGGAAGCTCCCTCGTGCGCTCTCCTGTTCCGACCCTGCCGCTTAC
CGGATACCTGTCCGCCTTTCTCCCTTCGGGAAGCGTGGCGCTTTCTCAATGCTCACGCTGTAGGTATCTC
AGTTCGGTGTAGGTCGTTCGCTCCAAGCTGGGCTGTGTGCACGAACCCCCCGTTCAGCCCGACCGCTGCG
CCTTATCCGGTAACTATCGTCTTGAGTCCAACCCGGTAAGACACGACTTATCGCCACTGGCAGCAGCCAC
TGGTAACAGGATTAGCAGAGCGAGGTATGTAGGCGGTGCTACAGAGTTCTTGAAGTGGTGGCCTAACTAC
GGCTACACTAGAAGGACAGTATTTGGTATCTGCGCTCTGCTGAAGCCAGTTACCTTCGGAAAAAGAGTTG
GTAGCTCTTGATCCGGCAAACAAACCACCGCTGGTAGCGGTGGTTTTTTTGTTTGCAAGCAGCAGATTAC
GCGCAGAAAAAAAGGATCTCAAGAAGATCCTTTGATCTTTTCTACGGGGTCTGACGCTCAGTGGAACGAA
AACTCACGTTAAGGGATTTTGGTCATGAGATTATCAAAAAGGATCTTCACCTAGATCCTTTTAAATTAAA
AATGAAGTTTTAAATCAATCTAAAGTATATATGAGTAAACTTGGTCTGACAGTTACCAATGCTTAATCAG
TGAGGCACCTATCTCAGCGATCTGTCTATTTCGTTCATCCATAGTTGCCTGACTCCCCGTCGTGTAGATA
ACTACGATACGGGAGGGCTTACCATCTGGCCCCAGTGCTGCAATGATACCGCGAGACCCACGCTCACCGG
CTCCAGATTTATCAGCAATAAACCAGCCAGCCGGAAGGGCCGAGCGCAGAAGTGGTCCTGCAACTTTATC
CGCCTCCATCCAGTCTATTAATTGTTGCCGGGAAGCTAGAGTAAGTAGTTCGCCAGTTAATAGTTTGCGC
AACGTTGTTGCCATTGCTGCAGGCATCGTGGTGTCACGCTCGTCGTTTGGTATGGCTTCATTCAGCTCCG
GTTCCCAACGATCAAGGCGAGTTACATGATCCCCCATGTTGTGCAAAAAAGCGGTTAGCTCCTTCGGTCC
TCCGATCGTTGTCAGAAGTAAGTTGGCCGCAGTGTTATCACTCATGGTTATGGCAGCACTGCATAATTCT
CTTACTGTCATGCCATCCGTAAGATGCTTTTCTGTGACTGGTGAGTACTCAACCAAGTCATTCTGAGAAT
AGTGTATGCGGCGACCGAGTTGCTCTTGCCCGGCGTCAACACGGGATAATACCGCGCCACATAGCAGAAC
TTTAAAAGTGCTCATCATTGGAAAACGTTCTTCGGGGCGAAAACTCTCAAGGATCTTACCGCTGTTGAGA
TCCAGTTCGATGTAACCCACTCGTGCACCCAACTGATCTTCAGCATCTTTTACTTTCACCAGCGTTTCTG
GGTGAGCAAAAACAGGAAGGCAAAATGCCGCAAAAAAGGGAATAAGGGCGACACGGAAATGTTGAATACT
CATACTCTTCCTTTTTCAATATTATTGAAGCATTTATCAGGGTTATTGTCTCATGAGCGGATACATATTT
GAATGTATTTAGAAAAATAAACAAATAGGGGTTCCGCGCACATTTCCCCGAAAAGTGCCACCTGACGTCT
AAGAAACCATTATTATCATGACATTAACCTATAAAAATAGGCGTATCACGAGGCCCTTTCGT
